Addgene plasmid #15603: Tg-MOR23(148, 154)-LacZpA
Depositing lab: Peter Mombaerts. Depositing organization: Rockefeller University. Publication: Homeodomain binding motifs modulate the probability of odorant receptor gene choice in transgenic mice. Vassalli A, Feinstein P, Mombaerts P. Mol Cell Neurosci. 2011 Feb;46(2):381-96. Epub 2010 Nov 26. 10.1016/j.mcn.2010.11.001 PubMed 21111823.
Backbone
  Vector backbone: pBS
  Backbone size w/o insert (bp): 3000
  Vector type: high copy number
Growth in bacteria
  Bacterial resistance: Ampicillin, 100 μg/mL
  Growth temperature: 37°C
  Growth strain: DH5alpha
  Copy number: High Copy
Gene/Insert
  Gene/Insert name: Tg-MOR23(148, 154)-LacZpA
  Species: M. musculus (mouse)
  Insert size (bp): 5000
  Cloning method: Restriction Enzyme; 5′ cloning site PacI (unknown if destroyed); 3′ cloning site PacI (unknown if destroyed)
  Sequencing primers: 5′ m13; 3′ reverse
Terms and licenses: Academic/Nonprofit Terms; Industry Terms: Not Available to Industry
How to cite: Tg-MOR23(148, 154)-LacZpA was a gift from Peter Mombaerts (Addgene plasmid # 15603 ; http://n2t.net/addgene:15603 ; RRID:Addgene_15603)
