[The description below was written by a language model from this plasmid's Addgene catalogue record.]
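Description:
Tg-MOR23(148, 154)-LacZpA is a mouse transgene construct carried in a pBS (pBluescript-type) high-copy bacterial cloning vector of about 3 kb. It is propagated in standard E. coli cloning strains under ampicillin selection. The roughly 5 kb insert of mouse origin sits between PacI sites at both ends. This arrangement would allow the transgene to be released from the plasmid backbone as a single fragment, although the record notes that it is unknown whether those sites survived cloning. No feature table accompanies the record, so the exact composition and boundaries of the insert cannot be confirmed.

The name indicates a transgene ("Tg") derived from the mouse odorant receptor gene MOR23, joined to a LacZ reporter followed by a polyadenylation signal ("pA"). LacZ encodes beta-galactosidase, which is widely used as a histochemical marker for cells that express a transgene. The record does not explain the "(148, 154)" designation. It may refer to particular positions or variants within the MOR23 regulatory sequence, but this is not stated. The promoter driving expression and the way LacZ is linked to the receptor sequence are not stated either.

The associated publication concerns how homeodomain binding motifs modulate the probability of odorant receptor gene choice in transgenic mice. The construct therefore appears intended for generating transgenic mouse lines in which reporter-labelled olfactory sensory neurons show how often, and in which cells, the MOR23 transgene is chosen for expression. The plasmid itself has no recorded mammalian selection marker or viral elements and serves mainly as a vehicle for propagating the transgene.
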