>Addgene plasmid #15603 | Tg-MOR23(148, 154)-LacZpA | addgene partial sequence | sequence record 21926 | 15603 with M13F
GCTCCACCGCGGTGGCGGCCGCTCTAGATTAATTAATCTGATATCGAGGGATCTCCATAAGAGAAGAGGG
ACAGCTATGACTGGGAGTAGTCAGGAGAGGAGGAAAAATCTGGCTAGTAAAACATGTAAGGAAAATTTTA
GGGATGTTAAAGAAAAAAATAACACAAAACAAAATATAAAAAAAATCTAACCTCAAGTCAAGGCTTTTCT
ATGGAATAAGGAATGGACAGCAGGGGGCTGTTTCATATACTGATGACCTCTTTATAGCCAACCTTTGTTC
ATGGCAGCCAGCATATGGGCATATGTTGCCAAACTCTAAACCAAATACTCATTCTGATGTTTTAAATGAT
TTGCCCTCCCATATGTCCTTCCGAGTGAGAGACACAAAAAATTCCAACACACTATTGCAATGAAAATAAA
TTTCCTTTATTAGCCAGAAGTCAGATGCTCAAGGGGCTTCATGATGTCCCCATAATTTTTGGCAGAGGGA
AAAAGATCTCAGTGGTATTTGTGAGCCAGGGCATTGGCCACACCAGCCACCACCTTCTGATAGGCAGCCT
GCACCTGAGGAGTGTCTAGAACTAGTGGATCCCCCCTGCCCGGTTATTATTATTTTTGACACCAGACCAA
CTGGTAATGGTAGCGACCGGCGCTCAGCTGGAATTCCGCCGATACTGACGGGCTCCAGGAGTCGTCGCCA
CCAATCCCCATATGGAAACCGTCGATATTCAGCCATGTGCCTTCTTCCGCGTGCAGCAGATGGCGATGGC
TGGT
