>Addgene plasmid #15603 | Tg-MOR23(148, 154)-LacZpA | addgene partial sequence | sequence record 21927 | 15603 with M13R
CCCCTCACTAAAGGGAACAAAGCTGGGTACCGGGCCCCCCCTCGAGTTAATTAAGAATTCGATATCAACT
GATGCACAACATCTTCAGAAACTTCTGAAGGAAGGGAAGAAAGAAACACCTGGGAAGCAGCCTCTGGGGA
ATCCCAAAATGTCACCCCCTGAGATAAGTAAAAACCCCTGTTTTTAATAAAATCCCCTGGTATCTATTTG
TGACACGACTTTTCTGGTTCCCCTGAGATACCAAGGGAGCTGTGAAGAAAGGAGAGCCAGGTGGGTGTGG
TAGACAGTGTTGTTTCCTTTGGAGATTTCTCTTGATCTCTGAAACCACAGAGGCTTCTTCTCCTATTAGC
ACCACTTTCAGAGCCTGGGCCACCATGGCTGAGCCCCGCCAGGAGTTCGACGTGATGGAAGATCATGCTC
AGGGGGACTACACCCTGCAAGACCAGGAGGGTGACATGGACCCCGGCCTGAAAGAGTCTCCCCTGCAGAC
CCCGGCCGATGATGGATCTGAGGAACCAGGCTCTGAAACCTCTGATGCTAAGAGCACTCCGACGGCGGAA
GATGCGACAGCACCCTTAGTGGATGAGGGAGCCCCCGGTGAGCAGGCGGCCGCTCAGGCCCCCGCGGAGA
TCCCAGAAGGAACCGCAGCTGAAGAAGCAGGCATTGGCGACACGTCCAACCTGGAAGACCAAGCTGCCGG
ACACGTGACCCAAGCTCGCATGGTCAGTAAAGGCAAAGATGGGACTGGACCCGATGACAAAAAAACCAAG
GGGGCGGAT
